>Addgene plasmid #42152 | pNH040 | depositor full sequence | sequence record 56934 | pNH040 sequence 9261 bps
AGAACGGAGTAACCTCGGTGTGCGGTTGTATGCCTGCTGTGGATTGCTGCTGTGTCCTGCTTATCCACAA
CATTTTGCGCACGGTTATGTGGACAAAATACCTGGTTACCCAGGCCGTGCCGGCACGTTAACCGGGCTGC
ATCCGATGCAAGTGTGTCGCTGTCGACGAGCTCGCGAGCTCGTCTGACGCTCAGTGGAACGAAAACTCAC
GTTAAGGGATTTTGGTCATGAATTAATTCTTACCAATGCTTAATCAGTGAGGCACCTATCTCAGCGATCT
GTCTATTTCGTTCATCCATAGTTGCCTGACTCCCCGTCGTGTAGATAACTACGATACGGGAGGGCTTACC
ATCTGGCCCCAGTGCTGCAATGATACCGCGAGACCCACGCTCACCGGCTCCAGATTTATCAGCAATAAAC
CAGCCAGCCGGAAGGGCCGAGCGCAGAAGTGGTCCTGCAACTTTATCCGCCTCCATCCAGTCTATTAATT
GTTGCCGGGAAGCTAGAGTAAGTAGTTCGCCAGTTAATAGTTTGCGCAACGTTGTTGCCATTGCTACAGG
CATCGTGGTGTCACGCTCGTCGTTTGGTATGGCTTCATTCAGCTCCGGTTCCCAACGATCAAGGCGAGTT
ACATGATCCCCCATGTTGTGCAAAAAAGCGGTTAGCTCCTTCGGTCCTCCGATCGTTGTCAGAAGTAAGT
TGGCCGCAGTGTTATCACTCATGGTTATGGCAGCACTGCATAATTCTCTTACTGTCATGCCATCCGTAAG
ATGCTTTTCTGTGACTGGTGAGTACTCAACCAAGTCATTCTGAGAATAGTGTATGCGGCGACCGAGTTGC
TCTTGCCCGGCGTCAATACGGGATAATACCGCGCCACATAGCAGAACTTTAAAAGTGCTCATCATTGGAA
AACGTTCTTCGGGGCGAAAACTCTCAAGGATCTTACCGCTGTTGAGATCCAGTTCGATGTAACCCACTCG
TGCACCCAACTGATCTTCAGCATCTTTTACTTTCACCAGCGTTTCTGGGTGAGCAAAAACAGGAAGGCAA
AATGCCGCAAAAAAGGGAATAAGGGCGACACGGAAATGTTGAATACTCATACTCTTCCTTTTTCAATATT
ATTGAAGCATTTATCAGGGTTATTGTCTCATGAGCGGATACATATTTGAATGTATTTAGAAAAATAAACA
AATAGGGGTTCCGCGCACATTTCCCCGAAAAGTGCCACCTG
[74 nt withheld, positions 1232-1305]
CCCTCAGCGCGGCCGCTAGCGGATCCTTAAAAATGAGTAAAGGAGAAGAACTTTTCACTGGAGTTGTCCC
AATTCTTGTTGAATTAGATGGTGATGTTAATGGGCACAAATTTTCTGTCAGTGGAGAGGGTGAAGGTGAT
GCAACATACGGAAAACTTACCCTTAAATTTATTTGCACTACTGGAAAACTACCTGTTCCATGGGTAAGTT
TAAACATATATATACTAACTAACCCTGATTATTTAAATTTTCAGCCAACACTTGTCACTACTTTCTGTTA
TGGTGTTCAATGCTTCTCGAGATACCCAGATCATATGAAACGGCATGACTTTTTCAAGAGTGCCATGCCC
GAAGGTTATGTACAGGAAAGAACTATATTTTTCAAAGATGACGGGAACTACAAGACACGTAAGTTTAAAC
AGTTCGGTACTAACTAACCATACATATTTAAATTTTCAGGTGCTGAAGTCAAGTTTGAAGGTGATACCCT
TGTTAATAGAATCGAGTTAAAAGGTATTGATTTTAAAGAAGATGGAAACATTCTTGGACACAAATTGGAA
TACAACTATAACTCACACAATGTATACATCATGGCAGACAAACAAAAGAATGGAATCAAAGTTGTAAGTT
TAAACATGATTTTACTAACTAACTAATCTGATTTAAATTTTCAGAACTTCAAAATTAGACACAACATTGA
AGATGGAAGCGTTCAACTAGCAGACCATTATCAACAAAATACTCCAATTGGCGATGGCCCTGTCCTTTTA
CCAGACAACCATTACCTGTCCACACAATCTGCCCTTTCGAAAGATCCCAACGAAAAGAGAGACCACATGG
TCCTTCTTGAGTTTGTAACAGCTGCTGGGATTACACATGGCATGGATGAACTATACAAATAGGGTACCGC
GGCCGCGCTGAGGGGCTGGCCGCTCACAATTCCACACAACATACGAGCCGGAAGCATAAAGTGTAAAGCC
TGGGGTGCCTAATGAGTGAGCTAACTCACATTAATTGCGTTGCGCTCACTGCCCGCTTTCCAGTCGGGAA
ACCTGTCGTGCCAGCTGCATTAATGAATCGGCCAACGCGAACCCCTTGCGGCCGCCCGGGCCGTCGACCA
ATTCTCATGTTTGACAGCTTATCATCGAATTTCTGCCATTCATCCGCTTATTATCACTTATTCAGGCGTA
GCAACCAGGCGTTTAAGGGCACCAATAACTGCCTTAAAAAAATTACGCCCCGCCCTGCCACTCATCGCAG
TACTGTTGTAATTCATTAAGCATTCTGCCGACATGGAAGCCATCACAAACGGCATGATGAACCTGAATCG
CCAGCGGCATCAGCACCTTGTCGCCTTGCGTATAATATTTGCCCATGGTGAAAACGGGGGCGAAGAAGTT
GTCCATATTGGCCACGTTTAAATCAAAACTGGTGAAACTCACCCAGGGATTGGCTGAGACGAAAAACATA
TTCTCAATAAACCCTTTAGGGAAATAGGCCAGGTTTTCACCGTAACACGCCACATCTTGCGAATATATGT
GTAGAAACTGCCGGAAATCGTCGTGGTATTCACTCCAGAGCGATGAAAACGTTTCAGTTTGCTCATGGAA
AACGGTGTAACAAGGGTGAACACTATCCCATATCACCAGCTCACCGTCTTTCATTGCCATACGAAATTCC
GGATGAGCATTCATCAGGCGGGCAAGAATGTGAATAAAGGCCGGATAAAACTTGTGCTTATTTTTCTTTA
CGGTCTTTAAAAAGGCCGTAATATCCAGCTGAACGGTCTGGTTATAGGTACATTGAGCAACTGACTGAAA
TGCCTCAAAATGTTCTTTACGATGCCATTGGGATATATCAACGGTGGTATATCCAGTGATTTTTTTCTCC
ATTTTAGCTTCCTTAGCTCCTGAAAATCTCGATAACTCAAAAAATACGCCCGGTAGTGATCTTATTTCAT
TATGGTGAAAGTTGGAACCTCTTACGTGCCGATCAACGTCTCATTTTCGCCAAAAGTTGGCCCAGGGCTT
CCCGGTATCAACAGGGACACCAGGATTTATTTATTCTGCGAAGTGATCTTCCGTCACAGGTATTTATTCG
CGATAAGCTCATGGAGCGGCGTAACCGTCGCACAGGAAGGACAGAGAAAGCGCGGATCTGGGAAGTGACG
GACAGAACGGTCAGGACCTGGATTGGGGAGGCGGTTGCCGCCGCTGCTGCTGACGGTGTGACGTTCTCTG
TTCCGGTCACACCACATACGTTCCGCCATTCCTATGCGATGCACATGCTGTATGCCGGTATACCGCTGAA
AGTTCTGCAAAGCCTGATGGGACATAAGTCCATCAGTTCAACGGAAGTCTACACGAAGGTTTTTGCGCTG
GATGTGGCTGCCCGGCACCGGGTGCAGTTTGCGATGCCGGAGTCTGATGCGGTTGCGATGCTGAAACAAT
TATCCTGAGAATAAATGCCTTGGCCTTTATATGGAAATGTGGAACTGAGTGGATATGCTGTTTTTGTCTG
TTAAACAGAGAAGCTGGCTGTTATCCACTGAGAAGCGAACGAAACAGTCGGGAAAATCTCCCATTATCGT
AGAGATCCGCATTATTAATCTCAGGAGCCTGTGTAGCGTTTATAGGAAGTAGTGTTCTGTCATGATGCCT
GCAAGCGGTAACGAAAACGATTTGAATATGCCTTCAGGAACAATAGAAATCTTCGTGCGGTGTTACGTTG
AAGTGGAGCGGATTATGTCAGCAATGGACAGAACAACCTAATGAACACAGAACCATGATGTGGTCTGTCC
TTTTACAGCCAGTAGTGCTCGCCGCAGTCGAGCGACAGGGCGAAGCCCTCGGCTGGTTGCCCTCGCCGCT
GGGCTGGCGGCCGTCTATGGCCCTGCAAACGCGCCAGAAACGCCGTCGAAGCCGTGTGCGAGACACCGCG
GCCGGCCGCCGGCGTTGTGGATACCTCGCGGAAAACTTGGCCCTCACTGACAGATGAGGGGCGGACGTTG
ACACTTGAGGGGCCGACTCACCCGGCGCGGCGTTGACAGATGAGGGGCAGGCTCGATTTCGGCCGGCGAC
GTGGAGCTGGCCAGCCTCGCAAATCGGCGAAAACGCCTGATTTTACGCGAGTTTCCCACAGATGATGTGG
ACAAGCCTGGGGATAAGTGCCCTGCGGTATTGACACTTGAGGGGCGCGACTACTGACAGATGAGGGGCGC
GATCCTTGACACTTGAGGGGCAGAGTGCTGACAGATGAGGGGCGCACCTATTGACATTTGAGGGGCTGTC
CACAGGCAGAAAATCCAGCATTTGCAAGGGTTTCCGCCCGTTTTTCGGCCACCGCTAACCTGTCTTTTAA
CCTGCTTTTAAACCAATATTTATAAACCTTGTTTTTAACCAGGGCTGCGCCCTGTGCGCGTGACCGCGCA
CGCCGAAGGGGGGTGCCCCCCCTTCTCGAACCCTCCCGGTCGAGTGAGCGAGGAAGCACCAGGGAACAGC
ACTTATATATTCTGCTTACACACGATGCCTGAAAAAACTTCCCTTGGGGTTATCCACTTATCCACGGGGA
TATTTTTATAATTATTTTTTTTATAGTTTTTAGATCTTCTTTTTTAGAGCGCCTTGTAGGCCTTTATCCA
TGCTGGTTCTAGAGAAGGTGTTGTGACAAATTGCCCTTTCAGTGTGACAAATCACCCTCAAATGACAGTC
CTGTCTGTGACAAATTGCCCTTAACCCTGTGACAAATTGCCCTCAGAAGAAGCTGTTTTTTCACAAAGTT
ATCCCTGCTTATTGACTCTTTTTTATTTAGTGTGACAATCTAAAAACTTGTCACACTTCACATGGATCTG
TCATGGCGGAAACAGCGGTTATCAATCACAAGAAACGTAAAAATAGCCCGCGAATCGTCCAGTCAAACGA
CCTCACTGAGGCGGCATATAGTCTCTCCCGGGATCAAAAACGTATGCTGTATCTGTTCGTTGACCAGATC
AGAAAATCTGATGGCACCCTACAGGAACATGACGGTATCTGCGAGATCCATGTTGCTAAATATGCTGAAA
TATTCGGATTGACCTCTGCGGAAGCCAGTAAGGATATACGGCAGGCATTGAAGAGTTTCGCGGGGAAGGA
AGTGGTTTTTTATCGCCCTGAAGAGGATGCCGGCGATGAAAAAGGCTATGAATCTTTTCCTTGGTTTATC
AAACGTGCGCACAGTCCATCCAGAGGGCTTTACAGTGTACATATCAACCCATATCTCATTCCCTTCTTTA
TCGGGTTACAGAACCGGTTTACGCAGTTTCGGCTTAGTGAAACAAAAGAAATCACCAATCCGTATGCCAT
GCGTTTATACGAATCCCTGTGTCAGTATCGTAAGCCGGATGGCTCAGGCATCGTCTCTCTGAAAATCGAC
TGGATCATAGAGCGTTACCAGCTGCCTCAAAGTTACCAGCGTATGCCTGACTTCCGCCGCCGCTTCCTGC
AGGTCTGTGTTAATGAGATCAACAGCAGAACTCCAATGCGCCTCTCATACATTGAGAAAAAGAAAGGCCG
CCAGACGACTCATATCGTATTTTCCTTCCGCGATATCACTTCCATGACGACAGGATAGTCTGAGGGTTAT
CTGTCACAGATTTGAGGGTGGTTCGTCACATTTGTTCTGACCTACTGAGGGTAATTTGTCACAGTTTTGC
TGTTTCCTTCAGCCTGCATGGATTTTCTCATACTTTTTGAACTGTAATTTTTAAGGAAGCCAAATTTGAG
GGCAGTTTGTCACAGTTGATTTCCTTCTCTTTCCCTTCGTCATGTGACCTGATATCGGGGGTTAGTTCGT
CATCATTGATGAGGGTTGATTATCACAGTTTATTACTCTGAATTGGCTATCCGCGTGTGTACCTCTACCT
GGAGTTTTTCCCACGGTGGATATTTCTTCTTGCGCTGAGCGTAAGAGCTATCTGACAGAACAGTTCTTCT
TTGCTTCCTCGCCAGTTCGCTCGCTATGCTCGGTTACACGGCTGCGGCGAGCGCTAGTGATAATAAGTGA
CTGAGGTATGTGCTCTTCTTATCTCCTTTTGTAGTGTTGCTCTTATTTTAAACAACTTTGCGGTTTTTTG
ATGACTTTGCGATTTTGTTGTTGCTTTGCAGTAAATTGCAAGATTTAATAAAAAAACGCAAAGCAATGAT
TAAAGGATGTTCAGAATGAAACTCATGGAAACACTTAACCAGTGCATAAACGCTGGTCATGAAATGACGA
AGGCTATCGCCATTGCACAGTTTAATGATGACAGCCCGGAAGCGAGGAAAATAACCCGGCGCTGGAGAAT
AGGTGAAGCAGCGGATTTAGTTGGGGTTTCTTCTCAGGCTATCAGAGATGCCGAGAAAGCAGGGCGACTA
CCGCACCCGGATATGGAAATTCGAGGACGGGTTGAGCAACGTGTTGGTTATACAATTGAACAAATTAATC
ATATGCGTGATGTGTTTGGTACGCGATTGCGACGTGCTGAAGACGTATTTCCACCGGTGATCGGGGTTGC
TGCCCATAAAGGTGGCGTTTACAAAACCTCAGTTTCTGTTCATCTTGCTCAGGATCTGGCTCTGAAGGGG
CTACGTGTTTTGCTCGTGGAAGGTAACGACCCCCAGGGAACAGCCTCAATGTATCACGGATGGGTACCAG
ATCTTCATATTCATGCAGAAGACACTCTCCTGCCTTTCTATCTTGGGGAAAAGGACGATGTCACTTATGC
AATAAAGCCCACTTGCTGGCCGGGGCTTGACATTATTCCTTCCTGTCTGGCTCTGCACCGTATTGAAACT
GAGTTAATGGGCAAATTTGATGAAGGTAAACTGCCCACCGATCCACACCTGATGCTCCGACTGGCCATTG
AAACTGTTGCTCATGACTATGATGTCATAGTTATTGACAGCGCGCCTAACCTGGGTATCGGCACGATTAA
TGTCGTATGTGCTGCTGATGTGCTGATTGTTCCCACGCCTGCTGAGTTGTTTGACTACACCTCCGCACTG
CAGTTTTTCGATATGCTTCGTGATCTGCTCAAGAACGTTGATCTTAAAGGGTTCGAGCCTGATGTACGTA
TTTTGCTTACCAAATACAGCAATAGTAATGGCTCTCAGTCCCCGTGGATGGAGGAGCAAATTCGGGATGC
CTGGGGAAGCATGGTTCTAAAAAATGTTGTACGTGAAACGGATGAAGTTGGTAAAGGTCAGATCCGGATG
AGAACTGTTTTTGAACAGGCCATTGATCAACGCTCTTCAACTGGTGCCTGGAGAAATGCTCTTTCTATTT
GGGAACCTGTCTGCAATGAAATTTTCGATCGTCTGATTAAACCACGCTGGGAGATTAGATAATGAAGCGT
GCGCCTGTTATTCCAAAACATACGCTCAATACTCAACCGGTTGAAGATACTTCGTTATCGACACCAGCTG
CCCCGATGGTGGATTCGTTAATTGCGCGCGTAGGAGTAATGGCTCGCGGTAATGCCATTACTTTGCCTGT
ATGTGGTCGGGATGTGAAGTTTACTCTTGAAGTGCTCCGGGGTGATAGTGTTGAGAAGACCTCTCGGGTA
TGGTCAGGTAATGAACGTGACCAGGAGCTGCTTACTGAGGACGCACTGGATGATCTCATCCCTTCTTTTC
TACTGACTGGTCAACAGACACCGGCGTTCGGTCGAAGAGTATCTGGTGTCATAGAAATTGCCGATGGGAG
TCGCCGTCGTAAAGCTGCTGCACTTACCGAAAGTGATTATCGTGTTCTGGTTGGCGAGCTGGATGATGAG
CAGATGGCTGCATTATCCAGATTGGGTAACGATTATCGCCCAACAAGTGCTTATGAACGTGGTCAGCGTT
ATGCAAGCCGATTGCAGAATGAATTTGCTGGAAATATTTCTGCGCTGGCTGATGCGGAAAATATTTCACG
TAAGATTATTACCCGCTGTATCAACACCGCCAAATTGCCTAAATCAGTTGTTGCTCTTTTTTCTCACCCC
GGTGAACTATCTGCCCGGTCAGGTGATGCACTTCAAAAAGCCTTTACAGATAAAGAGGAATTACTTAAGC
AGCAGGCATCTAACCTTCATGAGCAGAAAAAAGCTGGGGTGATATTTGAAGCTGAAGAAGTTATCACTCT
TTTAACTTCTGTGCTTAAAACGTCATCTGCATCAAGAACTAGTTTAAGCTCACGACATCAGTTTGCTCCT
GGAGCGACAGTATTGTATAAGGGCGATAAAATGGTGCTTAACCTGGACAGGTCTCGTGTTCCAACTGAGT
GTATAGAGAAAATTGAGGCCATTCTTAAGGAACTTGAAAAGCCAGCACCCTGATGCGACCACGTTTTAGT
CTACGTTTATCTGTCTTTACTTAATGTCCTTTGTTACAGGCCAGAAAGCATAACTGGCCTGAATATTCTC
TCTGGGCCCACTGTTCCACTTGTATCGTCGGTCTGATAATCAGACTGGGACCACGGTCCCACTCGTATCG
TCGGTCTGATTATTAGTCTGGGACCACGGTCCCACTCGTATCGTCGGTCTGATTATTAGTCTGGGACCAC
GGTCCCACTCGTATCGTCGGTCTGATAATCAGACTGGGACCACGGTCCCACTCGTATCGTCGGTCTGATT
ATTAGTCTGGGACCATGGTCCCACTCGTATCGTCGGTCTGATTATTAGTCTGGGACCACGGTCCCACTCG
TATCGTCGGTCTGATTATTAGTCTGGAACCACGGTCCCACTCGTATCGTCGGTCTGATTATTAGTCTGGG
ACCACGGTCCCACTCGTATCGTCGGTCTGATTATTAGTCTGGGACCACGATCCCACTCGTGTTGTCGGTC
TGATTATCGGTCTGGGACCACGGTCCCACTTGTATTGTCGATCAGACTATCAGCGTGAGACTACGATTCC
ATCAATGCCTGTCAAGGGCAAGTATTGACATGTCGTCGTAACCTGT
Features (pLannotate 1.2.2; 19 found; start..end, strand, type, name):
     23..169     +  CDS            yuaZ (fragment): YUAZ_ECO57 - Protein predicted: Swiss-Prot protein existence level 4. From Escherichia coli O157:H7.
    240..1100    -  CDS            AmpR: β-lactamase; bla; confers resistance to ampicillin, carbenicillin, and related antibiotics
   1101..1205    -  promoter       AmpR promoter: bla
   1232..1305    +  rep_origin     f1 ori (fragment) (sequence withheld): f1 bacteriophage origin of replication; arrow indicates direction of (+) strand synthesis
   1341..2201    +  CDS            sg25: sg25 is a basic (constitutively fluorescent) green fluorescent protein published in 1997, derived from Aequorea victoria.
   2252..2282    -  promoter       lac promoter: promoter for the E. coli lac operon
   2297..2318    -  protein_bind   CAP binding site: CAP binding activates transcription in the presence of cAMP. E. coli catabolite activator protein
   2331..2394    -  CDS            lacI (fragment): lac repressor; lacI; The lac repressor binds to the lac operator to inhibit transcription in E. coli. This inhibition can be relieved by adding lactose or isopropyl-β-D-thiogalactopyranoside (IPTG).
   2436..2453    +  promoter       tet promoter (fragment): E. coli promoter for tetracycline efflux protein gene
   2541..3197    -  CDS            cat: CAT_ECOLX - Experimental evidence at protein level: Swiss-Prot protein existence level 1. This enzyme is an effector of chloramphenicol resistance in bacteria. From Escherichia coli. This protein is used as a marker in many commonly used cloning vectors, such as pACYC184.
   3198..3300    -  promoter       cat promoter: promoter of the E. coli cat gene encoding chloramphenicol acetyltransferase
   3416..3760    +  CDS            resD (fragment): REDF_ECOLI - Also known as D. Protein inferred from homology: Swiss-Prot protein existence level 3. Acts as a repressor of transcription and as a site-specific resolvase that cleaves at the RfsF site. From Escherichia coli (strain K12).
   4158..4772    +  rep_origin     oriV: origin of replication for the bacterial F plasmid
   4848..5067    +  rep_origin     ori2: secondary origin of replication for the bacterial F plasmid; also known as oriS
   5158..5913    +  CDS            repE: replication initiation protein for the bacterial F plasmid; repE
   5916..6166    +  misc_feature   incC: incC; incompatibility region of the bacterial F plasmid
   6492..7667    +  CDS            sopA: partitioning protein for the bacterial F plasmid; sopA
   7667..8638    +  CDS            sopB: partitioning protein for the bacterial F plasmid; sopB
   8711..9184    +  misc_feature   sopC: sopC; centromere-like partitioning region of the bacterial F plasmid
