[The description below was written by a language model from this plasmid's Addgene catalogue record and pLannotate feature annotations shown in this document.]
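Description:
pNH040 is a 9,261 bp bacterial construct built on the pCC1Fos CopyControl fosmid backbone and carrying a GFP insert of about 0.9 kb. It is maintained in E. coli through the F-plasmid replication and partitioning system annotated in the sequence: ori2 (oriS) with the repE initiator and incC incompatibility region, plus the sopA, sopB and sopC partitioning functions. These elements hold the plasmid at a single copy per cell under normal conditions. A second origin, oriV, provides the inducible high-copy mode. In a suitable host such as EPI300, arabinose induction transiently raises the copy number, which the depositor notes is useful for DNA isolation. Selection is dual, using the backbone's chloramphenicol acetyltransferase (cat) gene with its own promoter and a β-lactamase (AmpR) cassette with the bla promoter.

The payload is an Aequorea victoria-derived green fluorescent protein coding sequence, which the annotation software matched to the variant "sg25". It sits next to the AmpR cassette and a short f1 ori fragment. The nearby lac promoter, CAP binding site and lacI fragment are remnants of the backbone cloning region. The lac promoter lies downstream of GFP on the opposite strand, so it does not drive sense GFP transcription, and the record does not identify any promoter for GFP expression. The associated publication concerns counter-selection recombineering to build fluorescent protein reporter constructs directly from C. elegans fosmid genomic clones. This suggests that pNH040 supplies GFP sequence in a single-copy vector for that workflow, although its exact role in the procedure is not stated in the record.
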