Addgene plasmid #42152: pNH040
Depositing lab: Colin Dolphin. Depositing organization: King's College London. Publication: A simplified counter-selection recombineering protocol for creating fluorescent protein reporter constructs directly from C. elegans fosmid genomic clones. Hirani N, Westenberg M, Gami MS, Davis P, Hope IA, Dolphin CT. BMC Biotechnol. 2013 Jan 3;13(1):1. 10.1186/1472-6750-13-1 PubMed 23281894.
Backbone
  Vector backbone: pCC1Fos
  Backbone manufacturer: Eipcentre
  Backbone size w/o insert (bp): 8353
  Total vector size (bp): 9261
Growth in bacteria
  Bacterial resistance: Chloramphenicol and Ampicillin, 25 & 100 μg/mL
  Growth temperature: 37°C
  Growth strain: EPI300
  Growth instructions: pCC1Fos-based 'CopyControl' construct enabling transient induction of copy-number
  Copy number: Low Copy
Gene/Insert
  Gene/Insert name: GFP
  Insert size (bp): 908
Terms and licenses: Academic/Nonprofit Terms; Industry Terms: Not Available to Industry
Depositor comments: Single-copy vector under non-induced condition. Copy-number-inducible with arabinose enables transient induction of copy-number for DNA isolation, etc.
How to cite: pNH040 was a gift from Colin Dolphin (Addgene plasmid # 42152 ; http://n2t.net/addgene:42152 ; RRID:Addgene_42152)
