>Addgene plasmid #42152 | pNH040 | addgene partial sequence | sequence record 58136 | Amp-R 5'-ATAATACCGCGCCACATAGC-3'
TGCACCCAACTGATCTTCAGCATCTTTTACTTTCACCAGCGTTTCTGGGTGAGCAAAAACAGGAAGGCAA
AATGCCGCAAAAAAGGGAATAAGGGCGACACGGAAATGTTGAATACTCATACTCTTCCTTTTTCAATATT
ATTGAAGCATTTATCAGGGTTATTGTCTCATGAGCGGATACATATTTGAATGTATTTAGAAAAATAAACA
AATAGGGGTTCCGCGCACATTTCCCCGAAAAGTGCCACCTG
[74 nt withheld, positions 252-325]
CCCTCAGCGCGGCCGCTAGCGGATCCTTAAAAATGAGTAAAGGAGAAGAACTTTTCACTGGAGTTGTCCC
AATTCTTGTTGAATTAGATGGTGATGTTAATGGGCACAAATTTTCTGTCAGTGGAGAGGGTGAAGGTGAT
GCAACATACGGAAAACTTACCCTTAAATTTATTTGCACTACTGGAAAACTACCTGTTCCATGGGTAAGTT
TAAACATATATATACTAACTAACCCTGATTATTTAAATTTTCAGCCAACACTTGTCACTACTTTCTGTTA
TGGTGTTCAATGCTTCTCGAGATACCCAGATCATATGAAACGGCATGACTTTTTCAAGAGTGCCATGCCC
GAAGGTTATGTACAGGAAAGAACTATATTTTTCAAAGATGACGGGAACTACAAGACACGTAAGTTTAAAC
